Addgene plasmid #17999: GFP-Bcl2
Depositing lab: Clark Distelhorst. Depositing organization: Case Western Reserve University. Publication: Transient expression of wild-type or mitochondrially targeted Bcl-2 induces apoptosis, whereas transient expression of endoplasmic reticulum-targeted Bcl-2 is protective against Bax-induced cell death. Wang NS, Unkila MT, Reineks EZ, Distelhorst CW. J Biol Chem. 2001 Nov 23. 276(47):44117-28. 10.1074/jbc.M101958200 PubMed 11546793.
Backbone
  Vector backbone: pEMD-C1
  Vector type: Mammalian Expression
  Selectable markers: Neomycin (select with G418)
Growth in bacteria
  Bacterial resistance: Kanamycin, 50 μg/mL
  Growth temperature: 37°C
  Growth strain: DH5alpha
  Copy number: Unknown
Gene/Insert
  Gene/Insert name: Bcl-2 (alt name: Bcl2)
  Species: H. sapiens (human)
  Insert size (bp): 720
  Entrez Gene: BCL2 (a.k.a. Bcl-2, PPP1R50)
  Promoter: CMV
  Tag / fusion protein: GFP (N terminal on backbone)
  Cloning method: Restriction Enzyme; 5′ cloning site Bgl II (not destroyed); 3′ cloning site Eco RI (not destroyed)
  Sequencing primers: 5′ CATGGTCCTGCTGGAGTTCGT
Resource information
  A portion of this plasmid was derived from a plasmid made by: human Bcl-2 was PCR amplified from pB4 plasmid purchased from ATCC
Terms and licenses: Academic/Nonprofit Terms; Industry Terms: Not Available to Industry
How to cite: GFP-Bcl2 was a gift from Clark Distelhorst (Addgene plasmid # 17999 ; http://n2t.net/addgene:17999 ; RRID:Addgene_17999)
