[The description below was written by a language model from this plasmid's Addgene catalogue record.]
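Description:
GFP-Bcl2 is a mammalian expression plasmid built on the pEMD-C1 backbone, a C1-type GFP fusion vector in which the fluorescent protein coding sequence sits upstream of the cloning site. It is propagated in E. coli under kanamycin selection, and it carries a neomycin resistance marker that allows G418 selection of transfected mammalian cells. The record does not list the origin of replication or other backbone elements, the copy number is recorded as unknown, and no feature table is provided, so details beyond the catalogue fields cannot be confirmed.

The payload is the human BCL2 coding sequence, an insert of about 720 bp that was PCR amplified from an existing Bcl-2 plasmid and placed between BglII and EcoRI sites, both of which remain intact. Transcription is driven by the CMV promoter, a strong constitutive promoter in most mammalian cell lines. Because the GFP tag is supplied by the backbone at the N terminus, the product is a GFP-Bcl-2 fusion whose C-terminal end is left free.

Bcl-2 is a regulator of apoptosis, and the fluorescent fusion allows both identification of transfected cells and visualisation of where the protein resides. The associated study compared transient expression of wild-type Bcl-2 with versions targeted to mitochondria or to the endoplasmic reticulum, examining their effects on cell death, including Bax-induced death. This construct appears to correspond to the untargeted Bcl-2 form, since no mutation or targeting sequence is recorded, and it suits transient transfection studies of Bcl-2 localisation and function.
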