>Addgene plasmid #17999 | GFP-Bcl2 | addgene partial sequence | sequence record 53148 | SV40pA-R 5'-GAAATTTGTGATGCTATTGC-3'
TTAACAACAACAATTGCATTCATTTTATGTTTCAGGTTCAGGGGGAGGTGTGGGAGGTTTTTTAAAGCAA
GTAAAACCTCTACAAATGTGGTATGGCTGATTATGATCAGTTATCTAGATCCGGTGGATCCCGGGCCCGC
GGTACCGTCGACTGCAGAATTCTCACTTGTGGCTCAGATAGGCACCCAGGGTGATGCAAGCTCCCACCAG
GGCCAAACTGAGCAGAGTCTTCAGAGACAGCCAGGAGAAATCAAACAGAGGCCGCATGCTGGGGCCGTAC
AGTTCCACAAAGGCATCCCAGCCTCCGTTATCCTGGATCCAGGTGTGCAGGTGCCGGTTCAGGTACTCAG
TCATCCACAGGGCGATGTTGTCCACCAGGGGCGACATCTCCCGGTTGACGCTCTCCACACACATGACCCC
ACCGAACTCAAAGAAGGCCACAATCCTCCCCCAGTTCACCCCGTCCCTGAAGAGCTCCTCCACCACCGTG
GCAAAGCGTCCCCGCGCGGTGAAGGGCGTCAGGTGCAGCTGGCTGGACATCTCGGCGAAGTCGCGGCGGT
AGCGGCGGGAGAAGTCGTCGCCGGCCTGGCGGAGGGTCAGGTGGACCACAGGTGGCACCGGGCTGAGCGC
AGGCCCCGCGGCGGCGCCGGGGGCAGCCGGGGTCTGCAGCGGCGAGGTCCTGGCGACCGGGTCGCGGGAT
GCGGCTGGATGGGGCGTGTGCCCGGGCTGGGAGGAGAAGATGCCCGGTGCGGGGGCGGCCCCCGGGGGCG
CGGCGCCCACATCTCCCGCATCCCACTCGTAGCCCCTCTGCGACAGCTTATAATGGATGTACTTCATCAC
TATCTCCCGGTTATCGTACCCCGTTCTCCCAGCGTGCGCCATAGATCTGAGCTTGTACAGCTCGTCCATG
CCGAGAGTGATCCCGGC
